Addgene plasmid #17001: XE21 Xbra
Depositing lab: Randall Moon. Depositing organization: University of Washington.
Backbone
  Vector backbone: pSP73
  Backbone manufacturer: Promega
  Backbone size w/o insert (bp): 2464
  Vector type: Xenopus Expression
Growth in bacteria
  Bacterial resistance: Ampicillin, 100 μg/mL
  Growth temperature: 37°C
  Growth strain: DH5alpha
  Copy number: High Copy
Gene/Insert
  Gene/Insert name: full length Xbra from Jim Smith (alt names: bra; xbra)
  Species: X. laevis (frog)
  Insert size (bp): 2200
  Entrez Gene: t.S (a.k.a. XELAEV_18029080mg, X-bra, Xbrachyury, bra, brachyury, bu, ntl, t, t-a, t-b, t.L, ta, xbra)
  Cloning method: Restriction Enzyme; 5′ cloning site EcoR1 (unknown if destroyed); 3′ cloning site EcoR1 (unknown if destroyed)
  Sequencing primers: 5′ SP6; 3′ T7
Terms and licenses: Academic/Nonprofit Terms; Industry Terms: Not Available to Industry
Depositor comments: Insert: full length Xbra from Jim Smith. Insert size: 2.2 Kb. Antisense: linearize with EcoRV, transcribe with T7. Plasmid History: Constructed by Jan Christian. Species of Sequence Origin: Xenopus. Notes for Use: Amp Resistant. in situ image.
How to cite: XE21 Xbra was a gift from Randall Moon (Addgene plasmid # 17001 ; http://n2t.net/addgene:17001 ; RRID:Addgene_17001)
