[The description below was written by a language model from this plasmid's Addgene catalogue record.]
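Description:
XE21 Xbra is a pSP73-based plasmid carrying a full-length Xenopus laevis brachyury (Xbra; gene symbol t.S) cDNA of about 2.2 kb, inserted into the roughly 2.5 kb backbone at an EcoRI site on both ends; the record does not say whether those sites remain intact. pSP73 is a small, high-copy in vitro transcription vector in which the multiple cloning site is flanked by opposing SP6 and T7 bacteriophage RNA polymerase promoters, so either strand of an insert can be transcribed as RNA from linearized template. The plasmid is propagated in E. coli under ampicillin selection. Although it is catalogued as a Xenopus expression vector, no eukaryotic promoter is recorded, and expression-related use would rely on RNA synthesized in vitro rather than on transcription from the plasmid in cells.

The depositor's notes indicate that antisense RNA is produced by linearizing with EcoRV and transcribing with T7 polymerase, which implies the cDNA is oriented with its 5′ end toward the SP6 promoter, consistent with SP6 and T7 being listed as the 5′ and 3′ sequencing primers. The mention of an in situ image points to its main use as a template for antisense riboprobes in whole-mount in situ hybridization. Brachyury is a T-box transcription factor widely used as a marker of early mesoderm, so such a probe serves to visualize mesoderm induction and patterning in frog embryos. No tags, reporters or modifications of the coding sequence are recorded, and no feature table was provided to confirm element positions.
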