>Addgene plasmid #17001 | XE21 Xbra | addgene partial sequence | sequence record 52562 | Sp6 5'-ATTTAGGTGACACTATAG-3'
GAGTCACTACCTGCCGATCACTCGCACCTTGGGTTTTGTTCCGATTACAATAAAACAAATCAGTGGAAAA
GCTGCTGTAAGTTTTTTTTGCCCCTGTTTGTGTGTTTGGACCCCCCTCTCTGGAGTAATGAGTGCGACCG
AGAGCTGCGCCAAGAACGTACAGTACCGGGTGGATCATCTTCTCAGCGCTGTGGAGAATGAGCTCCAGGC
TGGCAGCGAGAAGGGGGACCCCACCGAGAAGGAGCTGAAGGTTAGCCTGGAGGAGCGGGACCTGTGGACG
AGGTTCAAGGAGCTCACCAACGAGATGATCGTCACCAAGAATGGAAGACGAATGTTTCCAGTTCTGAAGG
TGAGCATGTCGGGCCTGGATCCCAATGCAATGTATACGGTTCTGCTGGACTTTGTGGCAGCCGACAACCA
CCGCTGGAAGTATGTGAATGGAGAATGGGTTCCAGGTGGCAAACCCGAGCCCCAGGCCCCCAGTTGTGTT
TATATCCACCCAGACTCACCCAACTTTGGAGCCCACTGGATGAAAGATCCTGTCTCTTTTAGCAAAGTCA
AACTTACAAACAAAATGAATGGTGGAGGCCAGATTATGTTAAACTCTTTGCACAAGTATGAACCTCGAAT
CCACATAGTGAGAGTTGGTGGCACCCAGAGAATGATCACTAGCCATTCATTCCCTGAGACACAGTTCATA
GCAGTGACCGCATACCAGAATGAAGAGATTACAGCACTTAAAATCAAACACAATCCATTTGCCAAAGCAT
TTCTTGATGC
